>Addgene plasmid #220161 | NarP-GFP | addgene full sequence | sequence record 466140 | Addgene NGS Result
CGGAAGGAAAATACGATATGAGTCGTCTGGCGGCCTTTCTTTTTCTCAATGTATGAGAGGCGCATTGGAG
TTCTGCTGTTGATCTCATTAACACAGACCTGCAGGAAGCGGCGGCGGAAGTCAGGCATACGCTGGTAACT
TTGAGGCAGCTGGTAACGCTCTATGATCCAGTCGATTTTCAGAGAGACGATGCCTGAGCCATCCGGCTTA
CGATACTGACACAGGGATTCGTATAAACGCATGGCATACGGATTGGTGATTTCTTTTGTTTCACTAAGCC
GAAACTGCGTAAACCGGTTCTGTAACCCGATAAAGAAGGGAATGAGATATGGGTTGATATGTACACTGTA
AAGCCCTCTGGATGGACTGTGCGCACGTTTGATAAACCAAGGAAAAGATTCATAGCCTTTTTCATCGCCG
GCATCCTCTTCAGGGCGATAAAAAACCACTTCCTTCCCCGCGAAACTCTTCAATGCCTGCCGTATATCCT
TACTGGCTTCCGCAGAGGTCAATCCGAATATTTCAGCATATTTAGCAACATGGATCTCGCAGATACCGTC
ATGTTCCTGTAGGGTGCCATCAGATTTTCTGATCTGGTCAACGAACAGATACAGCATACGTTTTTGATCC
CGGGAGAGACTATATGCCGCCTCAGTGAGGTCGTTTGACTGGACGATTCGCGGGCTATTTTTACGTTTCT
TGTGATTGATAACCGCTGTTTCCGCCATGACAGATCCATGTGAAGTGTGACAAGTTTTTAGATTGTCACA
CTAAATAAAAAAGAGTCAATAAGCAGGGATAACTTTGTGAAAAAACAGCTTCTTCTGAGGGCAATTTGTC
ACAGGGTTAAGGGCAATTTGTCACAGACAGGACTGTCATTTGAGGGTGATTTGTCACACTGAAAGGGCAA
TTTGTCACAACACCTTCTCTAGAACCAGCATGGATAAAGGCCTACAAGGCGCTCTAAAAAAGAAGATCTA
AAAACTATAAAAAAAATAATTATAAAAATATCCCCGTGGATAAGTGGATAACCCCAAGGGAAGTTTTTTC
AGGCATCGTGTGTAAGCAGAATATATAAGTGCTGTTCCCTGGTGCTTCCTCGCTCACTCGACCGGGAGGG
TTCGAGAAGGGGGGGCACCCCCCTTCGGCGTGCGCGGTCACGCGCACAGGGCGCAGCCCTGGTTAAAAAC
AAGGTTTATAAATATTGGTTTAAAAGCAGGTTAAAAGACAGGTTAGCGGTGGCCGAAAAACGGGCGGAAA
CCCTTGCAAATGCTGGATTTTCTGCCTGTGGACAGCCCCTCAAATGTCAATAGGTGCGCCCCTCATCTGT
CAGCACTCTGCCCCTCAAGTGTCAAGGATCGCGCCCCTCATCTGTCAGTAGTCGCGCCCCTCAAGTGTCA
ATACCGCAGGGCACTTATCCCCAGGCTTGTCCACATCATCTGTGGGAAACTCGCGTAAAATCAGGCGTTT
TCGCCGATTTGCGAGGCTGGCCAGCTCCACGTCGCCGGCCGAAATCGAGCCTGCCCCTCATCTGTCAACG
CCGCGCCGGGTGAGTCGGCCCCTCAAGTGTCAACGTCCGCCCCTCATCTGTCAGTGAGGGCCAAGTTTTC
CGCGAGGTATCCACAACGCCGGCGGCCGGCCGCGGTGTCTCGCACACGGCTTCGACGGCGTTTCTGGCGC
GTTTGCAGGGCCATAGACGGCCGCCAGCCCAGCGGCGAGGGCAACCAGCCGAGGGCTTCGCCCTGTCGCT
CGACTGCGGCGAGCACTACTGGCTGTAAAAGGACAGACCACATCATGGTTCTGTGTTCATTAGGTTGTTC
TGTCCATTGCTGACATAATCCGCTCCACTTCAACGTAACACCGCACGAAGATTTCTATTGTTCCTGAAGG
CATATTCAAATCGTTTTCGTTACCGCTTGCTGGCATCATGACAGAACACTACTTCCTATAAACGCTACAC
AGGCTCCTGAGATTAATAATGCGGATCTCTACGATAATGGGAGATTTTCCCGACTGTTTCGTTCGCTTCT
CAGTGGATAACAGCCAGCTTCTCTGTTTAACAGACAAAAACAGCATATCCACTCAGTTCCACATTTCCAT
ATAAAGGCCAAGGCATTTATTCTCAGGATAATTGTTTCAGCATCGCAACCGCATCAGACTCCGGCATCGC
AAACTGCACCCGGTGCCGGGCAGCCACATCCAGCGCAAAAACCTTCGTGTAGACTTCCGTTGAACTGATG
GACTTATGTCCCATCAGGCTTTGCAGAACTTTCAGCGGTATACCGGCATACAGCATGTGCATCGCATAGG
AATGGCGGAACGTATGTGGTGTGACCGGAACAGAGAACGTCACACCGTCAGCAGCAGCGGCGGCAACCGC
CTCCCCAATCCAGGTCCTGACCGTTCTGTCCGTCACTTCCCAGATCCGCGCTTTCTCTGTCCTTCCTGTG
CGACGGTTACGCCGCTCCATGAGCTTATCGCGAATAAATACCTGTGACGGAAGATCACTTCGCAGAATAA
ATAAATCCTGGTGTCCCTGTTGATACCGGGAAGCCCTGGGCCAACTTTTGGCGAAAATGAGACGTTGATC
GGCACGTAAGAGGTTCCAACTTTCACCATAATGAAATAAGATCACTACCGGGCGTATTTTTTGAGTTATC
GAGATTTTCAGGAGCTAAGGAAGCTAAAATGGAGAAAAAAATCACTGGATATACCACCGTTGATATATCC
CAATGGCATCGTAAAGAACATTTTGAGGCATTTCAGTCAGTTGCTCAATGTACCTATAACCAGACCGTTC
AGCTGGATATTACGGCCTTTTTAAAGACCGTAAAGAAAAATAAGCACAAGTTTTATCCGGCCTTTATTCA
CATTCTTGCCCGCCTGATGAATGCTCATCCGGAATTTCGTATGGCAATGAAAGACGGTGAGCTGGTGATA
TGGGATAGTGTTCACCCTTGTTACACCGTTTTCCATGAGCAAACTGAAACGTTTTCATCGCTCTGGAGTG
AATACCACGACGATTTCCGGCAGTTTCTACACATATATTCGCAAGATGTGGCGTGTTACGGTGAAAACCT
GGCCTATTTCCCTAAAGGGTTTATTGAGAATATGTTTTTCGTCTCAGCCAATCCCTGGGTGAGTTTCACC
AGTTTTGATTTAAACGTGGCCAATATGGACAACTTCTTCGCCCCCGTTTTCACGATGGGCAAATATTATA
CGCAAGGCGACAAGGTGCTGATGCCGCTGGCGATTCAGGTTCATCATGCCGTTTGTGATGGCTTCCATGT
CGGCAGAATGCTTAATGAATTACAACAGTACTGCGATGAGTGGCAGGGCGGGGCGTAATTTTTTTAAGGC
AGTTATTGGTGCCCTTAAACGCCTGGTTGCTACGCCTGAATAAGTGATAATAAGCGGATGAATGGCAGAA
ATTCGATGATAAGCTGTCAAACATGAGAATTGGTCTCGACGAGTATGCTTGGATTCTCACCAATAAAAAA
CGCCCGGCGGCAACCGAGCGTTCTGAACAAATCCAGATGGAGTTCTGAGGTCATTACTGGATCTATCAAC
AGGAGTCCAAGCGACGTCTGTGCAAGTACTACTGTTCTGCAGTCACTTGAATTCGATACCCAGCTGTTAT
TTGTATAGTTCATCCATGCCATGTGTAATCCCAGCAGCGGTTACAAACTCAAGAAGGACCATGTGGTCTC
TCTTTTCGTTGGGATCTTTCGAAAGGGCAGATTGTGTGGACAGGTAATGGTTGTCTGGTAAAAGGACAGG
GCCATCGCCAATCGGAGTATTTTGTTGATAATGGTCTGCTAGTTGAACGCTTCCATCTTCAATGTTGTGT
CTAATTTTGAAGTTAACTTTGATTCCATTCTTTTGTTTGTCTGCCATGATGTATACATTGTGTGAGTTAT
AGTTGTATTCCAATTTGTGTCCAAGAATGTTTCCATCTTCTTTAAAATCAATACCTTTTAACTCGATTCT
ATTAACAAGGGTATCACCTTCAAACTTGACTTCAGCACGTGTCTTGTAGTTCCCGTCATCTTTGAAAAAT
ATAGTTCTTTCCTGTACGTAACCTTCGGGCATGGCACTCTTGAAAAAGTCATGCTGTTTCATGTGATCTG
GGTATCTCGCAAAGCATTGAACACCATAACCGAAAGTAGTGACAAGTGTTGGCCACGGAACAGGTAGTTT
TCCAGTAGTGCAAATAAATTTAAGGGTAAGTTTTCCGTATGTTGCATCACCTTCACCCTCTCCACTGACA
GAAAATTTGTGCCCATTAACATCACCATCTAATTCAACAAGAATTGGGACAACTCCAGTGAAAAGTTCTT
CTCCTTTACGCATATTATACCTCCTTAATTTAGTGTCATCTACAACTGGCATAGTAGTCTCCTGAGGTTT
TATTAGAATCATTATGTTTGAGCGTAGCGTTGGTAACGCTACCAGGCGCGTGAATGTTACCCCATTTTAT
GTATGGACATGTAGTGAAAACTACAACCTTGTCGTTCGCTTTGGCATCATTTTCATTATAAAGACGGAAT
TTTGCATCAGCTTCTCATCAAGAAAAACAACTAAAAAATCAATCACAATACTTGTGCATTTCTTTAAACA
GTTTTTAAAAACTGACTCCGGGTATGGAGCTATGGGTATTTTCTGTACCCAATGCTTTTAACAGCAATTA
ATTTCATAGGATGAAAGCTCACCTAGGGACCGTCTCGAGAGAATCAATATTAATCCAACGCGTGGCATCA
AATAAAACGAAAGGCTCAGTCGAAAGACTGGGCCTTTCGTTTTATCTGTTGTTTGTCGGTGAACGCTCTC
CTGAGTAGGACAAATCCGCCGCCCTAGACTTAGGCGTTCGGCTGCGGCGAGCGGTATCAGCTCACTCAAA
GAAGTGGGGCCCAGAGAGAATATTCAGGCCAGTTATGCTTTCTGGCCTGTAACAAAGGACATTAAGTAAA
GACAGATAAACGTAGACTAAAACGTGGTCGCATCAGGGTGCTGGCTTTTCAAGTTCCTTAAGAATGGCCT
CAATTTTCTCTATACACTCAGTTGGAACACGGGACCTGTCCAGGTTAAGCACCATTTTATCGCCCTTATA
CAATACTGTCGCTCCAGGAGCAAACTGATGTCGTGAGCTTAAACTAGTTCTTGATGCAGATGACGTTTTA
AGCACAGAAGTTAAAAGAGTGATAACTTCTTCAGCTTCAAATATCACCCCAGCTTTTTTCTGCTCATGAA
GGTTAGATGCCTGCTGCTTAAGTAATTCCTCTTTATCTGTAAAGGCTTTTTGAAGTGCATCACCTGACCG
GGCAGATAGTTCACCGGGGTGAGAAAAAAGAGCAACAACTGATTTAGGCAATTTGGCGGTGTTGATACAG
CGGGTAATAATCTTACGTGAAATATTTTCCGCATCAGCCAGCGCAGAAATATTTCCAGCAAATTCATTCT
GCAATCGGCTTGCATAACGCTGACCACGTTCATAAGCACTTGTTGGGCGATAATCGTTACCCAATCTGGA
TAATGCAGCCATCTGCTCATCATCCAGCTCGCCAACCAGAACACGATAATCACTTTCGGTAAGTGCAGCA
GCTTTACGACGGCGACTCCCATCGGCAATTTCTATGACACCAGATACTCTTCGACCGAACGCCGGTGTCT
GTTGACCAGTCAGTAGAAAAGAAGGGATGAGATCATCCAGTGCGTCCTCAGTAAGCAGCTCCTGGTCACG
TTCATTACCTGACCATACCCGAGAGGTCTTCTCAACACTATCACCCCGGAGCACTTCAAGAGTAAACTTC
ACATCCCGACCACATACAGGCAAAGTAATGGCATTACCGCGAGCCATTACTCCTACGCGCGCAATTAACG
AATCCACCATCGGGGCAGCTGGTGTCGATAACGAAGTATCTTCAACCGGTTGAGTATTGAGCGTATGTTT
TGGAATAACAGGCGCACGCTTCATTATCTAATCTCCCAGCGTGGTTTAATCAGACGATCGAAAATTTCAT
TGCAGACAGGTTCCCAAATAGAAAGAGCATTTCTCCAGGCACCAGTTGAAGAGCGTTGATCAATGGCCTG
TTCAAAAACAGTTCTCATCCGGATCTGACCTTTACCAACTTCATCCGTTTCACGTACAACATTTTTTAGA
ACCATGCTTCCCCAGGCATCCCGAATTTGCTCCTCCATCCACGGGGACTGAGAGCCATTACTATTGCTGT
ATTTGGTAAGCAAAATACGTACATCAGGCTCGAACCCTTTAAGATCAACGTTCTTGAGCAGATCACGAAG
CATATCGAAAAACTGCAGTGCGGAGGTGTAGTCAAACAACTCAGCAGGCGTGGGAACAATCAGCACATCA
GCAGCACATACGACATTAATCGTGCCGATACCCAGGTTAGGCGCGCTGTCAATAACTATGACATCATAGT
CATGAGCAACAGTTTCAATGGCCAGTCGGAGCATCAGGTGTGGATCGGTGGGCAGTTTACCTTCATCAAA
TTTGCCCATTAACTCAGTTTCAATACGGTGCAGAGCCAGACAGGAAGGAATAATGTCAAGCCCCGGCCAG
CAAGTGGGCTTTATTGCATAAGTGACATCGTCCTTTTCCCCAAGATAGAAAGGCAGGAGAGTGTCTTCTG
CATGAATATGAAGATCTGGTACCCATCCGTGATACATTGAGGCTGTTCCCTGGGGGTCGTTACCTTCCAC
GAGCAAAACACGTAGCCCCTTCAGAGCCAGATCCTGAGCAAGATGAACAGAAACTGAGGTTTTGTAAACG
CCACCTTTATGGGCAGCAACCCCGATCACCGGTGGAAATACGTCTTCAGCACGTCGCAATCGCGTACCAA
ACACATCACGCATATGATTAATTTGTTCAATTGTATAACCAACACGTTGCTCAACCCGTCCTCGAATTTC
CATATCCGGGTGCGGTAGTCGCCCTGCTTTCTCGGCATCTCTGATAGCCTGAGAAGAAACCCCAACTAAA
TCCGCTGCTTCACCTATTCTCCAGCGCCGGGTTATTTTCCTCGCTTCCGGGCTGTCATCATTAAACTGTG
CAATGGCGATAGCCTTCGTCATTTCATGACCAGCGTTTATGCACTGGTTAAGTGTTTCCATGAGTTTCAT
TCTGAACATCCTTTAATCATTGCTTTGCGTTTTTTTATTAAATCTTGCAATTTACTGCAAAGCAACAACA
AAATCGCAAAGTCATCAAAAAACCGCAAAGTTGTTTAAAATAAGAGCAACACTACAAAAGGAGATAAGAA
GAGCACATACCTCAGTCACTTATTATCACTAGCGCTCGCCGCAGCCGTGTAACCGAGCATAGCGAGCGAA
CTGGCGAGGAAGCAAAGAAGAACTGTTCTGTCAGATAGCTCTTACGCTCAGCGCAAGAAGAAATATCCAC
CGTGGGAAAAACTCCAGGTAGAGGTACACACGCGGATAGCCAATTCAGAGTAATAAACTGTGATAATCAA
CCCTCATCAATGATGACGAACTAACCCCCGATATCAAGTCACATGACGAAGGGAAAGAGAAGGAAATCAA
CTGTGACAAACTGCCCTCAAATTTGGCTTCCTTAAAAATTACAGTTCAAAAAGTATGAGAAAATCCATGC
AGGCTGAAGGAAACAGCAAAACTGTGACAAATTACCCTCAGTAGGTCAGAACAAATGTGACGAACCACCC
TCAAATCTGTGACAGATAACCCTCAGACTATCCTGTCGTCATGGAAGTGATATCG
Features (pLannotate 1.2.2; 14 found; start..end, strand, type, name):
    819..1038    -  rep_origin     ori2: secondary origin of replication for the bacterial F plasmid; also known as oriS
   1114..1728    -  rep_origin     oriV: origin of replication for the bacterial F plasmid
   2126..2470    -  CDS            resD (fragment): REDF_ECOLI - Also known as D. Protein inferred from homology: Swiss-Prot protein existence level 3. Acts as a repressor of transcription and as a site-specific resolvase that cleaves at the RfsF site. From Escherichia coli (strain K12).
   2586..2688    +  promoter       cat promoter: promoter of the E. coli cat gene encoding chloramphenicol acetyltransferase
   2689..3345    +  CDS            cat: CAT_ECOLX - Experimental evidence at protein level: Swiss-Prot protein existence level 1. This enzyme is an effector of chloramphenicol resistance in bacteria. From Escherichia coli. This protein is used as a marker in many commonly used cloning vectors, such as pACYC184.
   3433..3450    -  promoter       tet promoter (fragment): E. coli promoter for tetracycline efflux protein gene
   3483..3577    -  terminator     lambda t0 terminator: transcription terminator from phage lambda
   3640..4353    -  CDS            hfriFP: hfriFP is a fluorescent protein published in 2013, derived from Herbaspirillum frisingense.
   4759..4845    +  terminator     rrnB T1 terminator: Escherichia coli rrnB; transcription terminator T1 from the E. coli rrnB gene
   4907..4930    -  misc_feature   sopC (fragment): sopC; centromere-like partitioning region of the bacterial F plasmid
   5006..5974    -  CDS            sopB: SOPB_ECOLI - Also known as B. Experimental evidence at protein level: Swiss-Prot protein existence level 1. Control of plasmid partitioning; required to recognize the cis-acting. Binds specifically with the DNA segment containing the sopC region. SopB is trans-acting. From Escherichia coli (strain K12).
   5974..7149    -  CDS            sopA: partitioning protein for the bacterial F plasmid; sopA
   7475..7725    -  misc_feature   incC: incC; incompatibility region of the bacterial F plasmid
   7728..728     -  CDS            repE (across the origin): replication initiation protein for the bacterial F plasmid; repE
