[The description below was written by a language model from this plasmid's Addgene catalogue record and pLannotate feature annotations shown in this document.]
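Description:
NarP-GFP is a low-copy bacterial reporter plasmid built on the pBAC backbone, an F-plasmid-derived vector, and intended for use in Escherichia coli. The annotated 7,755-nt sequence carries the characteristic F replicon: the repE replication initiator, ori2/oriS and oriV origins, the incC incompatibility region, and the sopA, sopB and sopC (fragment) partitioning system. Together these elements hold the plasmid at a very low, stably inherited copy number. A fragment of resD is also present. Selection is by chloramphenicol, through a cat gene driven by its own promoter.

The payload is a synthesized copy of the natural E. coli NarP promoter, cloned without the NarP coding sequence so that it drives a fluorescent reporter. The promoter itself is not annotated in the feature table. By position it presumably lies in the unannotated stretch upstream of the reverse-strand fluorescent protein CDS, between that CDS and the rrnB T1 terminator, but the record does not confirm this. The automated annotation labels the reporter CDS as hfriFP, whereas the plasmid name indicates GFP, and the exact variant is not stated. The reporter is followed by a lambda t0 terminator, and the rrnB T1 terminator upstream of the cassette would help insulate it from read-through transcription. A short tet promoter fragment is also detected near the cassette and appears to be a cloning remnant.

The stated purpose is to track the transcriptional dynamics of the native NarP promoter. The construct belongs to a library of reporters for global regulators of E. coli gene expression, and its low copy number keeps promoter dosage close to the chromosomal situation.
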