Addgene plasmid #220161: NarP-GFP
Purpose: To track the natural NarP promoter's transcriptional dynamics
Depositing lab: Andre Sanches Ribeiro. Depositing organization: Tampere University. Publication: A library of reporters of the global regulators of gene expression in Escherichia coli. Dash S, Jagadeesan R, Baptista ISC, Chauhan V, Kandavalli V, Oliveira SMD, Ribeiro AS. mSystems. 2024 Jun 18;9(6):e0006524. doi: 10.1128/msystems.00065-24. Epub 2024 Apr 30. PubMed 38687030.
Backbone
  Vector backbone: pBAC (Addgene Plasmid #13423)
  Vector type: Bacterial Expression
Growth in bacteria
  Bacterial resistance: Chloramphenicol, 25 μg/mL
  Growth temperature: 37°C
  Growth strain: DH5alpha
  Copy number: Low Copy
Gene/Insert
  Gene/Insert name: NarP promoter only
  Species: Escherichia coli
  Cloning method: Gene Synthesis
Terms and licenses: Academic/Nonprofit Terms; Industry Terms: Not Available to Industry
Depositor comments: Please visit https://www.biorxiv.org/content/10.1101/2023.11.28.568972v1 for bioRxiv preprint.
How to cite: NarP-GFP was a gift from Andre Sanches Ribeiro (Addgene plasmid # 220161 ; http://n2t.net/addgene:220161 ; RRID:Addgene_220161)
